Addgene plasmid #69828: FUW TetO NET1A-V5 WT
Purpose: Expresses NET1A-V5 in mammalian cells in a doxycycline inducible manner
Depositing lab: Anne Brunet. Depositing organization: Stanford University. Publication: Identification of AMPK Phosphorylation Sites Reveals a Network of Proteins Involved in Cell Invasion and Facilitates Large-Scale Substrate Prediction. Schaffer BE, Levin RS, Hertz NT, Maures TJ, Schoof ML, Hollstein PE, Benayoun BA, Banko MR, Shaw RJ, Shokat KM, Brunet A. Cell Metab. 2015 Nov 3;22(5):907-21. doi: 10.1016/j.cmet.2015.09.009. Epub 2015 Oct 8. PubMed 26456332.
Backbone
  Vector backbone: FUW TetO
  Backbone size w/o insert (bp): 8431
  Total vector size (bp): 10163
  Vector type: Mammalian Expression, Lentiviral
Growth in bacteria
  Bacterial resistance: Ampicillin, 100 μg/mL
  Growth temperature: 37°C
  Growth strain: NEB Stable
  Copy number: High Copy
Gene/Insert
  Gene/Insert name: Neuroepithelial cell-transforming gene 1 protein A (alt name: NET1A (short isoform of NET1), ARHGEF8)
  Species: H. sapiens (human)
  GenBank ID: BC010285
  Entrez Gene: NET1 (a.k.a. ARHGEF8, NET1A)
  Promoter: minimal CMV promoter with tetracycline operator
  Tag / fusion protein: v5 (C terminal on insert)
  Cloning method: Restriction Enzyme; 5′ cloning site pac1 (not destroyed); 3′ cloning site Nhe1 (not destroyed)
  Sequencing primers: 5′ GTCAGATCGCCTGGAG; 3′ GACAACGGGCCACAACTCCTC or CAT AGC GTA AAA GGA GCA ACA TAG
Resource information
  A portion of this plasmid was derived from a plasmid made by: Backbone is from Brambrink et al, 2008
Terms and licenses: Academic/Nonprofit Terms; Industry Terms: Not Available to Industry
Depositor comments: cDNA is from the Orfeome library (Open Biosystems). Backbone is from Brambrink et al, 2008
How to cite: FUW TetO NET1A-V5 WT was a gift from Anne Brunet (Addgene plasmid # 69828 ; http://n2t.net/addgene:69828 ; RRID:Addgene_69828)
