[The description below was written by a language model from this plasmid's Addgene catalogue record and pLannotate feature annotations shown in this document.]
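Description:
FUW TetO NET1A-V5 WT is an HIV-1-based lentiviral transfer plasmid of about 10.2 kb for doxycycline-inducible expression of human NET1A in mammalian cells. It is built on the FUW TetO backbone. In bacteria it is maintained through a high-copy ColE1/pUC-type origin and selected with ampicillin (AmpR); an f1 origin is also present. Outside the viral region, the backbone carries an SV40/EM7-driven bleomycin/Zeocin resistance cassette with an SV40 polyadenylation signal.

The viral genome is transcribed from a CMV enhancer/promoter fused to a truncated 5' LTR. This is followed by the Ψ packaging signal with a gag fragment, the RRE for Rev-dependent nuclear export, and the cPPT/CTS, which aids nuclear import of the reverse-transcribed genome. The internal expression cassette consists of a tetracycline response element with seven tetO copies upstream of a minimal CMV promoter, so transcription depends on a tetracycline-controlled transactivator. The plasmid does not encode this transactivator, so it must be supplied separately.

The promoter drives NET1A, the short isoform of NET1 (ARHGEF8), a guanine nucleotide exchange factor for RhoA, fused at its C terminus to a V5 epitope tag. A residual attB2 site between the coding sequence and the tag reflects the Gateway-format ORFeome origin of the cDNA, which was inserted between PacI and NheI sites. A WPRE downstream enhances transcript expression, followed by the 3' LTR and a bGH polyadenylation signal.

The "WT" designation indicates the wild-type form of the protein. The construct comes from a study identifying AMPK phosphorylation substrates involved in cell invasion, and it is suited to producing lentivirus for inducible, V5-detectable NET1A expression in transduced cells.
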