Features (pLannotate 1.2.2; 34 found; start..end, strand, type, name):
      7..386     +  enhancer       CMV enhancer: human cytomegalovirus immediate early enhancer
    387..586     +  promoter       CMV promoter: human cytomegalovirus (CMV) immediate early promoter
    604..784     +  LTR            5' LTR (truncated): truncated 5' long terminal repeat (LTR) from HIV-1
    831..956     +  misc_feature   HIV-1 Ψ: packaging signal of human immunodeficiency virus type 1
    940..1303    +  CDS            HIV-1 gag (fragment): gag protein from human immunodeficiency virus 1; gag
   1449..1682    +  misc_feature   RRE: The Rev response element (RRE) of HIV-1 allows for Rev-dependent mRNA export from the nucleus to the cytoplasm.
   2059..2159    +  CDS            Rev (fragment): human immunodeficiency virus 1 (HIV-1) Rev protein; rev; enhances nuclear export of unspliced and incompletely spliced viral mRNAs
   2209..2326    +  misc_feature   cPPT/CTS: central polypurine tract and central termination sequence of HIV-1
   2383..2653    +  protein_bind   tetracycline response element: contains seven copies of the tetracycline operator tetO tetracycline repressor TetR
   2664..2681    +  misc_feature   MCS (fragment): pUC18/19 multiple cloning site
   2686..2723    +  promoter       minimal CMV promoter: human cytomegalovirus (CMV) immediate early promoter
   2922..4487    +  CDS            NET1 (fragment): ARHG8_HUMAN - Also known as ARHGEF8. Experimental evidence at protein level: Swiss-Prot protein existence level 1. Acts as guanine nucleotide exchange factor (GEF) for RhoA GTPase. May be involved in activation of the SAPK/JNK pathway Stimulates genotoxic stress-induced RHOB activity in breast cancer cells leading to their cell death. From Homo sapiens (Human).
   4489..4513    -  protein_bind   attB2: mutant version of attB; recombination site for the Gateway® BP reaction BP Clonase™
   4539..4580    +  CDS            V5 tag: epitope tag from simian virus 5
   4600..4623    +  misc_feature   MCS (fragment): pBluescript multiple cloning site
   4623..5211    +  misc_feature   WPRE: woodchuck hepatitis virus posttranscriptional regulatory element
   5148..5729    +  CDS            nef (fragment): NEF_HV1H2 - Experimental evidence at protein level: Swiss-Prot protein existence level 1. Extracellular Nef protein targets CD4(+) T-lymphocytes for apoptosis by interacting with CXCR4 surface receptors. From Human immunodeficiency virus type 1 group M subtype B (isolate HXB2) (HIV-1).
   5736..5916    +  LTR            5' LTR (truncated): truncated 5' long terminal repeat (LTR) from HIV-1
   5948..6172    +  polyA_signal   bGH poly(A) signal: bovine growth hormone polyadenylation signal
   6176..6197    +  promoter       SV40 promoter (fragment): SV40 enhancer and early promoter
   6218..6646    +  rep_origin     f1 ori (sequence partly withheld): f1 bacteriophage origin of replication; arrow indicates direction of (+) strand synthesis
   6660..6989    +  promoter       SV40 promoter: SV40 enhancer and early promoter
   7037..7084    +  promoter       EM7 promoter: synthetic bacterial promoter&nbsp
   7103..7477    +  CDS            BleoR: antibiotic-binding protein; Sh ble from Streptoalloteichus hindustanus; confers resistance to bleomycin, phleomycin, and Zeocin™
   7487..7612    +  CDS            ble (fragment): BLE_KLEPN - Experimental evidence at protein level: Swiss-Prot protein existence level 1. Binding protein with a strong affinity to the bleomycin family of antibiotics. Binds to CL990; an antimitotic-antibiotic compound. From Klebsiella pneumoniae.
   7607..7728    +  polyA_signal   SV40 poly(A) signal: SV40 polyadenylation signal
   7801..7817    -  protein_bind   lac operator: The lac repressor binds to the lac operator to inhibit transcription in E. coli. This inhibition can be relieved by adding lactose or isopropyl-β-D-thiogalactopyranoside (IPTG). lac repressor encoded by lacI
   7825..7855    -  promoter       lac promoter: promoter for the E. coli lac operon
   7870..7891    -  protein_bind   CAP binding site: CAP binding activates transcription in the presence of cAMP. E. coli catabolite activator protein
   7904..7996    -  CDS            lacI (fragment): lac repressor; lacI; The lac repressor binds to the lac operator to inhibit transcription in E. coli. This inhibition can be relieved by adding lactose or isopropyl-β-D-thiogalactopyranoside (IPTG).
   8179..8767    -  rep_origin     ori: high-copy-number ColE1/pMB1/pBR322/pUC origin of replication
   8938..9798    -  CDS            AmpR: β-lactamase; bla; confers resistance to ampicillin, carbenicillin, and related antibiotics
   9799..9903    -  promoter       AmpR promoter: bla
   9962..10014   -  misc_feature   bom (fragment): basis of mobility region from pBR322
>Addgene plasmid #69828 | FUW TetO NET1A-V5 WT | depositor full sequence | sequence record 139693 | FUW TetO NET1A-V5 WT sequence 10162 bps
CGCGTTGACATTGATTATTGACTAGTTATTAATAGTAATCAATTACGGGGTCATTAGTTCATAGCCCATA
TATGGAGTTCCGCGTTACATAACTTACGGTAAATGGCCCGCCTGGCTGACCGCCCAACGACCCCCGCCCA
TTGACGTCAATAATGACGTATGTTCCCATAGTAACGCCAATAGGGACTTTCCATTGACGTCAATGGGTGG
AGTATTTACGGTAAACTGCCCACTTGGCAGTACATCAAGTGTATCATATGCCAAGTACGCCCCCTATTGA
CGTCAATGACGGTAAATGGCCCGCCTGGCATTATGCCCAGTACATGACCTTATGGGACTTTCCTACTTGG
CAGTACATCTACGTATTAGTCATCGCTATTACCATGGTGATGCGGTTTTGGCAGTACATCAATGGGCGTG
GATAGCGGTTTGACTCACGGGGATTTCCAAGTCTCCACCCCATTGACGTCAATGGGAGTTTGTTTTGGCA
CCAAAATCAACGGGACTTTCCAAAATGTCGTAACAACTCCGCCCCATTGACGCAAATGGGCGGTAGGCGT
GTACGGTGGGAGGTCTATATAAGCAGCGCGTTTTGCCTGTACTGGGTCTCTCTGGTTAGACCAGATCTGA
GCCTGGGAGCTCTCTGGCTAACTAGGGAACCCACTGCTTAAGCCTCAATAAAGCTTGCCTTGAGTGCTTC
AAGTAGTGTGTGCCCGTCTGTTGTGTGACTCTGGTAACTAGAGATCCCTCAGACCCTTTTAGTCAGTGTG
GAAAATCTCTAGCAGTGGCGCCCGAACAGGGACTTGAAAGCGAAAGGGAAACCAGAGGAGCTCTCTCGAC
GCAGGACTCGGCTTGCTGAAGCGCGCACGGCAAGAGGCGAGGGGCGGCGACTGGTGAGTACGCCAAAAAT
TTTGACTAGCGGAGGCTAGAAGGAGAGAGATGGGTGCGAGAGCGTCAGTATTAAGCGGGGGAGAATTAGA
TCGCGATGGGAAAAAATTCGGTTAAGGCCAGGGGGAAAGAAAAAATATAAATTAAAACATATAGTATGGG
CAAGCAGGGAGCTAGAACGATTCGCAGTTAATCCTGGCCTGTTAGAAACATCAGAAGGCTGTAGACAAAT
ACTGGGACAGCTACAACCATCCCTTCAGACAGGATCAGAAGAACTTAGATCATTATATAATACAGTAGCA
ACCCTCTATTGTGTGCATCAAAGGATAGAGATAAAAGACACCAAGGAAGCTTTAGACAAGATAGAGGAAG
AGCAAAACAAAAGTAAGACCACCGCACAGCAAGCGGCCGCTGATCTTCAGACCTGGAGGAGGAGATATGA
GGGACAATTGGAGAAGTGAATTATATAAATATAAAGTAGTAAAAATTGAACCATTAGGAGTAGCACCCAC
CAAGGCAAAGAGAAGAGTGGTGCAGAGAGAAAAAAGAGCAGTGGGAATAGGAGCTTTGTTCCTTGGGTTC
TTGGGAGCAGCAGGAAGCACTATGGGCGCAGCGTCAATGACGCTGACGGTACAGGCCAGACAATTATTGT
CTGGTATAGTGCAGCAGCAGAACAATTTGCTGAGGGCTATTGAGGCGCAACAGCATCTGTTGCAACTCAC
AGTCTGGGGCATCAAGCAGCTCCAGGCAAGAATCCTGGCTGTGGAAAGATACCTAAAGGATCAACAGCTC
CTGGGGATTTGGGGTTGCTCTGGAAAACTCATTTGCACCACTGCTGTGCCTTGGAATGCTAGTTGGAGTA
ATAAATCTCTGGAACAGATTTGGAATCACACGACCTGGATGGAGTGGGACAGAGAAATTAACAATTACAC
AAGCTTAATACACTCCTTAATTGAAGAATCGCAAAACCAGCAAGAAAAGAATGAACAAGAATTATTGGAA
TTAGATAAATGGGCAAGTTTGTGGAATTGGTTTAACATAACAAATTGGCTGTGGTATATAAAATTATTCA
TAATGATAGTAGGAGGCTTGGTAGGTTTAAGAATAGTTTTTGCTGTACTTTCTATAGTGAATAGAGTTAG
GCAGGGATATTCACCATTATCGTTTCAGACCCACCTCCCAACCCCGAGGGGACCCGACAGGCCCGAAGGA
ATAGAAGAAGAAGGTGGAGAGAGAGACAGAGACAGATCCATTCGATTAGTGAACGGATCGGCACTGCGTG
CGCCAATTCTGCAGACAAATGGCAGTATTCATCCACAATTTTAAAAGAAAAGGGGGGATTGGGGGGTACA
GTGCAGGGGAAAGAATAGTAGACATAATAGCAACAGACATACAAACTAAAGAATTACAAAAACAAATTAC
AAAAATTCAAAATTTTCGGGTTTATTACAGGGACAGCAGAGATCCAGTTTGGTTAGATCTCGAGTTTACC
ACTCCCTATCAGTGATAGAGAAAAGTGAAAGTCGAGTTTACCACTCCCTATCAGTGATAGAGAAAAGTGA
AAGTCGAGTTTACCACTCCCTATCAGTGATAGAGAAAAGTGAAAGTCGAGTTTACCACTCCCTATCAGTG
ATAGAGAAAAGTGAAAGTCGAGTTTACCACTCCCTATCAGTGATAGAGAAAAGTGAAAGTCGAGTTTACC
ACTCCCTATCAGTGATAGAGAAAAGTGAAAGTCGAGTTTACCACTCCCTATCAGTGATAGAGAAAAGTGA
AAGTCGAGCTCGGTACCCGGGTCGAGTAGGCGTGTACGGTGGGAGGCCTATATAAGCAGAGCTCGTTTAG
TGAACCGTCAGATCGCCTGGAGACGCCATCCACGCTGTTTTGACCTCCATAGAAGACACCGGGACCGATC
CAGCCTCCGCGGCCCCGAATTCGAAGACTAGGATCCTCTAGAGAAGACTATTAATTAAACCATGGTGGCA
CATGATGAGACTGGAGGTCTCCTACCTATTAAAAGGACCATACGAGTCCTAGATGTCAATAACCAGTCCT
TCAGAGAACAAGAGGAGCCAAGCAATAAAAGAGTTCGACCTCTGGCTCGTGTCACGTCCTTGGCAAATTT
AATCTCTCCTGTAAGAAATGGAGCTGTCAGACGTTTTGGTCAAACAATACAGTCATTTACCCTTCGTGGT
GACCACAGATCCCCAGCCTCTGCCCAGAAGTTTTCTAGCAGGTCAACAGTCCCAACACCCGCCAAGAGAA
GGAGCAGTGCACTGTGGTCAGAGATGCTGGACATCACCATGAAGGAGTCTCTCACCACCAGGGAGATCAG
ACGGCAGGAGGCAATATATGAAATGTCCCGAGGTGAACAGGATTTAATTGAGGATCTCAAACTTGCAAGA
AAGGCCTACCATGACCCCATGTTAAAGTTGTCCATCATGTCAGAAGAGGAACTCACACATATATTTGGTG
ATCTGGACTCTTACATACCTCTGCATGAAGATTTGTTGACAAGAATAGGAGAAGCAACCAAGCCTGATGG
AACAGTGGAGCAGATTGGTCACATTCTCGTGAGCTGGTTACCGCGCTTGAATGCCTACAGAGGTTACTGT
AGTAACCAGCTGGCAGCCAAAGCTCTTCTTGATCAAAAGAAACAGGATCCAAGAGTCCAAGACTTCCTCC
AGCGATGTCTCGAGTCTCCCTTCAGTCGAAAACTAGATCTTTGGAGTTTCCTAGATATCCCTCGAAGTCG
CCTAGTCAAATACCCTTTACTGTTAAAAGAAATTCTTAAACACACTCCAAAAGAGCACCCTGATGTTCAG
CTTCTGGAGGATGCTATATTGATAATACAGGGAGTCCTCTCTGATATCAACTTGAAGAAAGGTGAATCCG
AGTGCCAGTATTACATCGACAAGCTGGAGTACCTGGATGAAAAGCAGAGGGACCCCAGAATCGAAGCGAG
CAAAGTGCTGCTGTGCCATGGGGAGCTGCGGAGCAAGAGTGGACATAAACTTTACATTTTCCTGTTTCAA
GACATCTTGGTTCTGACTCGGCCCGTCACACGGAACGAACGGCACTCTTACCAGGTTTACCGGCAGCCAA
TCCCAGTCCAAGAGCTAGTCCTAGAAGACCTGCAGGATGGAGATGTGAGAATGGGAGGCTCCTTTCGAGG
AGCTTTCAGTAACTCAGAGAAAGCTAAAAATATCTTTAGAATTCGCTTCCATGACCCCTCTCCAGCCCAG
TCTCACACTCTGCAAGCCAATGACGTGTTCCACAAGCAGCAGTGGTTCAACTGTATTCGAGCGGCCATTG
CCCCCTTCCAGTCGGCAGGCAGTCCACCTGAGCTGCAGGGCCTGCCGGAGCTGCACGAAGAGTGTGAGGG
GAACCACCCCTCTGCGAGGAAACTCACAGCCCAGAGGAGGGCATCCACAGTTTCCAGTGTTACTCAGGTA
GAAGTTGATGAAAACGCTTACAGATGTGGCTCTGGCATGCAGATGGCAGAGGACAGCAAGAGCTTAAAGA
CACACCAGACACAGCCCGGCATCCGAAGAGCGAGGGACAAAGCCCTTTCTGGTGGCAAACGGAAAGAGAC
TTTGGTGTACCCAACTTTCTTGTACAAAGTGGTTGATCTAGAGGGCCCGCGGTTCGAAGGTAAGCCTATC
CCTAACCCTCTCCTCGGTCTCGATTCTACGCGTACCGGTTAAGCTAGCTAATTCGATATCAAGCTTATCG
ATAATCAACCTCTGGATTACAAAATTTGTGAAAGATTGACTGGTATTCTTAACTATGTTGCTCCTTTTAC
GCTATGTGGATACGCTGCTTTAATGCCTTTGTATCATGCTATTGCTTCCCGTATGGCTTTCATTTTCTCC
TCCTTGTATAAATCCTGGTTGCTGTCTCTTTATGAGGAGTTGTGGCCCGTTGTCAGGCAACGTGGCGTGG
TGTGCACTGTGTTTGCTGACGCAACCCCCACTGGTTGGGGCATTGCCACCACCTGTCAGCTCCTTTCCGG
GACTTTCGCTTTCCCCCTCCCTATTGCCACGGCGGAACTCATCGCCGCCTGCCTTGCCCGCTGCTGGACA
GGGGCTCGGCTGTTGGGCACTGACAATTCCGTGGTGTTGTCGGGGAAATCATCGTCCTTTCCTTGGCTGC
TCGCCTGTGTTGCCACCTGGATTCTGCGCGGGACGTCCTTCTGCTACGTCCCTTCGGCCCTCAATCCAGC
GGACCTTCCTTCCCGCGGCCTGCTGCCGGCTCTGCGGCCTCTTCCGCGTCTTCGCCTTCGCCCTCAGACG
AGTCGGATCTCCCTTTGGGCCGCCTCCCCGCATCGATACCGTCGACCTCGAGACCTAGAAAAACATGGAG
CAATCACAAGTAGCAATACAGCAGCTACCAATGCTGATTGTGCCTGGCTAGAAGCACAAGAGGAGGAGGA
GGTGGGTTTTCCAGTCACACCTCAGGTACCTTTAAGACCAATGACTTACAAGGCAGCTGTAGATCTTAGC
CACTTTTTAAAAGAAAAGGGGGGACTGGAAGGGCTAATTCACTCCCAACGAAGACAAGATATCCTTGATC
TGTGGATCTACCACACACAAGGCTACTTCCCTGATTGGCAGAACTACACACCAGGGCCAGGGATCAGATA
TCCACTGACCTTTGGATGGTGCTACAAGCTAGTACCAGTTGAGCAAGAGAAGGTAGAAGAAGCCAATGAA
GGAGAGAACACCCGCTTGTTACACCCTGTGAGCCTGCATGGGATGGATGACCCGGAGAGAGAAGTATTAG
AGTGGAGGTTTGACAGCCGCCTAGCATTTCATCACATGGCCCGAGAGCTGCATCCGGACTGTACTGGGTC
TCTCTGGTTAGACCAGATCTGAGCCTGGGAGCTCTCTGGCTAACTAGGGAACCCACTGCTTAAGCCTCAA
TAAAGCTTGCCTTGAGTGCTTCAAGTAGTGTGTGCCCGTCTGTTGTGTGACTCTGGTAACTAGAGATCCC
TCAGACCCTTTTAGTCAGTGTGGAAAATCTCTAGCAGGGCCCGTTTAAACCCGCTGATCAGCCTCGACTG
TGCCTTCTAGTTGCCAGCCATCTGTTGTTTGCCCCTCCCCCGTGCCTTCCTTGACCCTGGAAGGTGCCAC
TCCCACTGTCCTTTCCTAATAAAATGAGGAAATTGCATCGCATTGTCTGAGTAGGTGTCATTCTATTCTG
GGGGGTGGGGTGGGGCAGGACAGCAAGGGGGAGGATTGGGAAGACAATAGCAGGCATGCTGGGGATGCGG
TGGGCTCTATGGCTTCTGAGGCGGAAAGAACCAGCTGGGGCTCTAGGGGGTATCCCC
[124 nt withheld, positions 6218-6341]
C
[91 nt withheld, positions 6343-6433]
A
[49 nt withheld, positions 6435-6483]
CCTTTGACGTTGGAGTCCACGTTCTTT
[37 nt withheld, positions 6511-6547]
ACCCTATCTCGGTCTATTCTTTTGATTTATAAGGGATTTTGCCGATTTCGGCCTATTGGTTAAAAAATGA
GCTGATTTAACAAAAATTTAACGCGAATTAATTCTGTGGAATGTGTGTCAGTTAGGGTGTGGAAAGTCCC
CAGGCTCCCCAGCAGGCAGAAGTATGCAAAGCATGCATCTCAATTAGTCAGCAACCAGGTGTGGAAAGTC
CCCAGGCTCCCCAGCAGGCAGAAGTATGCAAAGCATGCATCTCAATTAGTCAGCAACCATAGTCCCGCCC
CTAACTCCGCCCATCCCGCCCCTAACTCCGCCCAGTTCCGCCCATTCTCCGCCCCATGGCTGACTAATTT
TTTTTATTTATGCAGAGGCCGAGGCCGCCTCTGCCTCTGAGCTATTCCAGAAGTAGTGAGGAGGCTTTTT
TGGAGGCCTAGGCTTTTGCAAAAAGCTCCCGGGAGCTTGTATATCCATTTTCGGATCTGATCAGCACGTG
TTGACAATTAATCATCGGCATAGTATATCGGCATAGTATAATACGACAAGGTGAGGAACTAAACCATGGC
CAAGTTGACCAGTGCCGTTCCGGTGCTCACCGCGCGCGACGTCGCCGGAGCGGTCGAGTTCTGGACCGAC
CGGCTCGGGTTCTCCCGGGACTTCGTGGAGGACGACTTCGCCGGTGTGGTCCGGGACGACGTGACCCTGT
TCATCAGCGCGGTCCAGGACCAGGTGGTGCCGGACAACACCCTGGCCTGGGTGTGGGTGCGCGGCCTGGA
CGAGCTGTACGCCGAGTGGTCGGAGGTCGTGTCCACGAACTTCCGGGACGCCTCCGGGCCGGCCATGACC
GAGATCGGCGAGCAGCCGTGGGGGCGGGAGTTCGCCCTGCGCGACCCGGCCGGCAACTGCGTGCACTTCG
TGGCCGAGGAGCAGGACTGACACGTGCTACGAGATTTCGATTCCACCGCCGCCTTCTATGAAAGGTTGGG
CTTCGGAATCGTTTTCCGGGACGCCGGCTGGATGATCCTCCAGCGCGGGGATCTCATGCTGGAGTTCTTC
GCCCACCCCAACTTGTTTATTGCAGCTTATAATGGTTACAAATAAAGCAATAGCATCACAAATTTCACAA
ATAAAGCATTTTTTTCACTGCATTCTAGTTGTGGTTTGTCCAAACTCATCAATGTATCTTATCATGTCTG
TATACCGTCGACCTCTAGCTAGAGCTTGGCGTAATCATGGTCATAGCTGTTTCCTGTGTGAAATTGTTAT
CCGCTCACAATTCCACACAACATACGAGCCGGAAGCATAAAGTGTAAAGCCTGGGGTGCCTAATGAGTGA
GCTAACTCACATTAATTGCGTTGCGCTCACTGCCCGCTTTCCAGTCGGGAAACCTGTCGTGCCAGCTGCA
TTAATGAATCGGCCAACGCGCGGGGAGAGGCGGTTTGCGTATTGGGCGCTCTTCCGCTTCCTCGCTCACT
GACTCGCTGCGCTCGGTCGTTCGGCTGCGGCGAGCGGTATCAGCTCACTCAAAGGCGGTAATACGGTTAT
CCACAGAATCAGGGGATAACGCAGGAAAGAACATGTGAGCAAAAGGCCAGCAAAAGGCCAGGAACCGTAA
AAAGGCCGCGTTGCTGGCGTTTTTCCATAGGCTCCGCCCCCCTGACGAGCATCACAAAAATCGACGCTCA
AGTCAGAGGTGGCGAAACCCGACAGGACTATAAAGATACCAGGCGTTTCCCCCTGGAAGCTCCCTCGTGC
GCTCTCCTGTTCCGACCCTGCCGCTTACCGGATACCTGTCCGCCTTTCTCCCTTCGGGAAGCGTGGCGCT
TTCTCATAGCTCACGCTGTAGGTATCTCAGTTCGGTGTAGGTCGTTCGCTCCAAGCTGGGCTGTGTGCAC
GAACCCCCCGTTCAGCCCGACCGCTGCGCCTTATCCGGTAACTATCGTCTTGAGTCCAACCCGGTAAGAC
ACGACTTATCGCCACTGGCAGCAGCCACTGGTAACAGGATTAGCAGAGCGAGGTATGTAGGCGGTGCTAC
AGAGTTCTTGAAGTGGTGGCCTAACTACGGCTACACTAGAAGAACAGTATTTGGTATCTGCGCTCTGCTG
AAGCCAGTTACCTTCGGAAAAAGAGTTGGTAGCTCTTGATCCGGCAAACAAACCACCGCTGGTAGCGGTG
GTTTTTTTGTTTGCAAGCAGCAGATTACGCGCAGAAAAAAAGGATCTCAAGAAGATCCTTTGATCTTTTC
TACGGGGTCTGACGCTCAGTGGAACGAAAACTCACGTTAAGGGATTTTGGTCATGAGATTATCAAAAAGG
ATCTTCACCTAGATCCTTTTAAATTAAAAATGAAGTTTTAAATCAATCTAAAGTATATATGAGTAAACTT
GGTCTGACAGTTACCAATGCTTAATCAGTGAGGCACCTATCTCAGCGATCTGTCTATTTCGTTCATCCAT
AGTTGCCTGACTCCCCGTCGTGTAGATAACTACGATACGGGAGGGCTTACCATCTGGCCCCAGTGCTGCA
ATGATACCGCGAGACCCACGCTCACCGGCTCCAGATTTATCAGCAATAAACCAGCCAGCCGGAAGGGCCG
AGCGCAGAAGTGGTCCTGCAACTTTATCCGCCTCCATCCAGTCTATTAATTGTTGCCGGGAAGCTAGAGT
AAGTAGTTCGCCAGTTAATAGTTTGCGCAACGTTGTTGCCATTGCTACAGGCATCGTGGTGTCACGCTCG
TCGTTTGGTATGGCTTCATTCAGCTCCGGTTCCCAACGATCAAGGCGAGTTACATGATCCCCCATGTTGT
GCAAAAAAGCGGTTAGCTCCTTCGGTCCTCCGATCGTTGTCAGAAGTAAGTTGGCCGCAGTGTTATCACT
CATGGTTATGGCAGCACTGCATAATTCTCTTACTGTCATGCCATCCGTAAGATGCTTTTCTGTGACTGGT
GAGTACTCAACCAAGTCATTCTGAGAATAGTGTATGCGGCGACCGAGTTGCTCTTGCCCGGCGTCAATAC
GGGATAATACCGCGCCACATAGCAGAACTTTAAAAGTGCTCATCATTGGAAAACGTTCTTCGGGGCGAAA
ACTCTCAAGGATCTTACCGCTGTTGAGATCCAGTTCGATGTAACCCACTCGTGCACCCAACTGATCTTCA
GCATCTTTTACTTTCACCAGCGTTTCTGGGTGAGCAAAAACAGGAAGGCAAAATGCCGCAAAAAAGGGAA
TAAGGGCGACACGGAAATGTTGAATACTCATACTCTTCCTTTTTCAATATTATTGAAGCATTTATCAGGG
TTATTGTCTCATGAGCGGATACATATTTGAATGTATTTAGAAAAATAAACAAATAGGGGTTCCGCGCACA
TTTCCCCGAAAAGTGCCACCTGACGTCGACGGATCGGGAGATCTCCCGATCCCCTATGGTGCACTCTCAG
TACAATCTGCTCTGATGCCGCATAGTTAAGCCAGTATCTGCTCCCTGCTTGTGTGTTGGAGGTCGCTGAG
TAGTGCGCGAGCAAAATTTAAGCTACAACAAGGCAAGGCTTGACCGACAATTGCATGAAGAATCTGCTTA
GGGTTAGGCGTTTTGCGCTGCTTCGCGATGTACGGGCCAGATATA
