>Addgene plasmid #69828 | FUW TetO NET1A-V5 WT | addgene partial sequence | sequence record 142844 | TRE-F 5'-AAGTGAAAGTCGAGCTCGGTA-3'
GGAGGCCTATATAAGCAGAGCTCGTTTAGTGAACCGTCAGATCGCCTGGAGACGCCATCCACGCTGTTTT
GACCTCCATAGAAGACACCGGGACCGATCCAGCCTCCGCGGCCCCGAATTCGAAGACTAGGATCCTCTAG
AGAAGACTATTAATTAAACCATGGTGGCACATGATGAGACTGGAGGTCTCCTACCTATTAAAAGGACCAT
ACGAGTCCTAGATGTCAATAACCAGTCCTTCAGAGAACAAGAGGAGCCAAGCAATAAAAGAGTTCGACCT
CTGGCTCGTGTCACGTCCTTGGCAAATTTAATCTCTCCTGTAAGAAATGGAGCTGTCAGACGTTTTGGTC
AAACAATACAGTCATTTACCCTTCGTGGTGACCACAGATCCCCAGCCTCTGCCCAGAAGTTTTCTAGCAG
GTCAACAGTCCCAACACCCGCCAAGAGAAGGAGCAGTGCACTGTGGTCAGAGATGCTGGACATCACCATG
AAGGAGTCTCTCACCACCAGGGAGATCAGACGGCAGGAGGCAATATATGAAATGTCCCGAGGTGAACAGG
ATTTAATTGAGGATCTCAAACTTGCAAGAAAGGCCTACCATGACCCCATGTTAAAGTTGTCCATCATGTC
AGAAGAGGAACTCACACATATATTTGGTGATCTGGACTCTTACATACCTCTGCATGAAGATTTGTTGACA
AGAATAGGAGAAGCAACCAAGCCTGATGGAACAGTGGAGCAGATTGGTCACATTCTCGTGAGCTGGTTAC
CGCGCTTGAATGCCTACAGAGGTTACTGTAGTAACCAGCTGGCAGCCAAAGCTCTTCTTGATCAAAAGAA
ACAGGATCCAAGAGTCCAAGACTTCCTCCAGCGATGTCTCGAGTCTCCCTTCAGTCGAAAACTAGATCTT
TGGAGTTTCCTAGATATCCCTCGAAGTC
