>Addgene plasmid #69828 | FUW TetO NET1A-V5 WT | addgene partial sequence | sequence record 142847 | WPRE-R 5'-CATAGCGTAAAAGGAGCAACA-3'
TTTCACAAATTTTGTAATCCAGAGGTTGATTATCGATAAGCTTGATATCGAATTAGCTAGCTTAACCGGT
ACGCGTAGAATCGAGACCGAGGAGAGGGTTAGGGATAGGCTTACCTTCGAACCGCGGGCCCTCTAGATCA
ACCACTTTGTACAAGAAAGTTGGGTACACCAAAGTCTCTTTCCGTTTGCCACCAGAAAGGGCTTTGTCCC
TCGCTCTTCGGATGCCGGGCTGTGTCTGGTGTGTCTTTAAGCTCTTGCTGTCCTCTGCCATCTGCATGCC
AGAGCCACATCTGTAAGCGTTTTCATCAACTTCTACCTGAGTAACACTGGAAACTGTGGATGCCCTCCTC
TGGGCTGTGAGTTTCCTCGCAGAGGGGTGGTTCCCCTCACACTCTTCGTGCAGCTCCGGCAGGCCCTGCA
GCTCAGGTGGACTGCCTGCCGACTGGAAGGGGGCAATGGCCGCTCGAATACAGTTGAACCACTGCTGCTT
GTGGAACACGTCATTGGCTTGCAGAGTGTGAGACTGGGCTGGAGAGGGGTCATGGAAGCGAATTCTAAAG
ATATTTTTAGCTTTCTCTGAGTTACTGAAAGCTCCTCGAAAGGAGCCTCCCATTCTCACATCTCCATCCT
GCAGGTCTTCTAGGACTAGCTCTTGGACTGGGATTGGCTGCCGGTAAACCTGGTAAGAGTGCCGTTCGTT
CCGTGTGACGGGCCGAGTCAGAACCAAGATGTCTTGAAACAGGAAAATGTAAAGTTTATGTCCACTCTTG
CTCCGCAGCTCCCCATGGCACAGCAGCACTTTGCTCGCTTCGATTCTGGGGTCCCTCTGCTTTTCATCCA
GGTACTCCAGCTTGTCGATGTAATACTGGCACTCGGATTCACC
